>Addgene plasmid #70839 | pFOSGE_COF1A10 | depositor partial sequence | sequence record 126781 | insert
ATGAAATCGCGGAAGCTGCCAAAGGGCTTCGTGCTTTGTGGCCTCAACTGTTTGACCTTCGTCTACTTCC
CGCTCGTCCTGCCAATCCTGCGATGCTCGGCCGGAGCGGCGTCGTCGGCCAGCGGCGGTGGCTCAAAGAC
CGCCGACGACTTCGACTTCCGGATGCAGCGCGTGCGGAATGTCCTGAAGGAAGTGCCCCTCATCGACGGA
CACAACGATCTGCCGTGGAATATTCGCAAGTTTCTGAAGAACCAACTGAAGGACTTCCACTTTGGCGGCG
ATCTGCGGGAACTGGCTCCCTGGTCGTCGAGTGCCTGGAGTCACACAGACCTGCGCCGCCTGAAGGAGGG
CATGGTCTCCGCCCAGTTCTGGTCCGCCTATGCCCCCTGCTCATCCCAACATCTGGATGCAGTGCAGCTG
ACGCTGGAGCAGATCGACCTGATTCGTCGACTTGTTCAGCTCTATCCGCATCACATGGCGCTGGTCACGA
CTGCTTCTGGAATCGAGCAGACGCACCGGACTGGCAAGATCGCCAGTCTCATTGGCGTGGAGGGCGGACA
TGCCATCGGCACCAGTCTGAGTGTCCTGCGAATGTTCTACCAACTGGGCGCCAGATACTTGACTCTCACA
CACACCTGCAATACACCTTGGGCGGACTGCTGCAAAGTTGACGAACCAGGGAAGTACCCGCACATAGGCG
GTCTTTCGCAGTTCGGCAAGCTGGTGGTCAAGGAGATGAACCGACTGGGGATGATAGTGGATCTGTCTCA
CGTCTCGGTGCCCACGATGCTGGATGCCCTGGCCGCCTCGAGGGCGCCGTTAATATTCTCGCACTCCTCG
GCGCACGCCATCTGCAATAGTTCCCGCAACGTTCCCGATCATGTCCTGCAACGCATTGCAATAAACGGCG
GTCTGGTTATGGTGGCCTTTTATCCGCATTTCGTCAGCTGCTCGGGACAGGCGACATTGCACGATGTTGT
GGCGCATATCAACCACATAAGGGAGGTGGCCGGCATCGATCATGTTGGCATTGGAGCTGGCTACGACGGA
GTCAACTTAGTGCCCAAAGGACTGGAGGATGTGTCCAAATATCCGCATCTTTTTGCTGCCCTGCTCGAGT
CTGATAAATGGTCGGAGGAGGATATTGCCAAGTTGGCTGGCAGGAATCTAATACGTGTATTCAAGGAAGT
CGAAGCGGTGCGCGATCAAATGGAACTTTTGCGAGTGGCACCCATTGATCAGTCAATTCCAGCCGAAGAC
ATTATGGGCCGATCCTATTGTCGTTATCAAGGACCAAGAACG
