>Addgene plasmid #70839 | pFOSGE_COF1A10 | addgene partial sequence | sequence record 130848 | M13-F20 5'-TGTAAAACGACGGCCAGT-3'
TGATTTATTTTGACTGATAGTGACCTGTTCGTTGCAACAAATTGATGAGCAATGCTTTTTTATAATGCCA
ACTTTGTACAAAAAAGCAGGCTTCATGAAATCGCGGAAGCTGCCAAAGGGCTTCGTGCTTTGTGGCCTCA
ACTGTTTGACCTTCGTCTACTTCCCGCTCGTCCTGCCAATCCTGCGATGCTCGGCCGGAGCGGCGTCGTC
GGCCAGCGGCGGTGGCTCAAAGACCGCCGACGACTTCGACTTCCGGATGCAGCGCGTGCGGAATGTCCTG
AAGGAAGTGCCCCTCATCGACGGACACAACGATCTGCCGTGGAATATTCGCAAGTTTCTGAAGAACCAAC
TGAAGGACTTCCACTTTGGCGGCGATCTGCGGGAACTGGCTCCCTGGTCGTCGAGTGCCTGGAGTCACAC
AGACCTGCGCCGCCTGAAGGAGGGCATGGTCTCCGCCCAGTTCTGGTCCGCCTATGCCCCCTGCTCATCC
CAACATCTGGATGCAGTGCAGCTGACGCTGGAGCAGATCGACCTGATTCGTCGACTTGTTCAGCTCTATC
CGCATCACATGGCGCTGGTCACGACTGCTTCTGGAATCGAGCAGACGCACCGGACTGGCAAGATCGCCAG
TCTCATTGGCGTGGAGGGCGGACATGCCATCGGCACCAGTCTGAGTGTCCTGCGAATGTTCTACCAACTG
GGCGCCAGATACTTGACTCTCACACACACCTGCAATACACCTTGGGCGGACTGCTGCAAAGTTGACGAAC
CAGGGAAGTACCCGCACATAGGCGGTCTTTCGCAGTTCGGCAAGCTGGTGGTCAAGGAGATGAACCGACT
GGGGATGATAGTGGATCTGTCTCACGTCTCGGTGCCCACGATGCTGGATGCCCTGGCCGCCTCGAGGGCG
CCGTTAATATTCTCGCACTCCTCGGCGCACGCCATCTGCAATAGTTCCCGCAACGTTCCCGATCATGTCC
TGCAACGCATTGCAATAAACGGCGGTCTGGTTATGGTGGCCTTTTATCCGCATTTCGTCAGCTGCTCGGG
ACAG
