>Addgene plasmid #70839 | pFOSGE_COF1A10 | addgene partial sequence | sequence record 131988 | M13-Rev 5'-CAGGAAACAGCTATGACC-3'
AATAATGATTTTATTTTGACTGATAGTGACCTGTTCGTTGCAACAAATTGATAAGCAATGCTTTCTTATA
ATGCCAACTTTGTACAAGAAAGCTGGGTCCGTTCTTGGTCCTTGATAACGACAATAGGATCGGCCCATAA
TGTCTTCGGCTGGAATTGACTGATCAATGGGTGCCACTCGCAAAAGTTCCATTTGATCGCGCACCGCTTC
GACTTCCTTGAATACACGTATTAGATTCCTGCCAGCCAACTTGGCAATATCCTCCTCCGACCATTTATCA
GACTCGAGCAGGGCAGCAAAAAGATGCGGATATTTGGACACATCCTCCAGTCCTTTGGGCACTAAGTTGA
CTCCGTCGTAGCCAGCTCCAATGCCAACATGATCGATGCCGGCCACCTCCCTTATGTGGTTGATATGCGC
CACAACATCGTGCAATGTCGCCTGTCCCGAGCAGCTGACGAAATGCGGATAAAAGGCCACCATAACCAGA
CCGCCGTTTATTGCAATGCGTTGCAGGACATGATCGGGAACGTTGCGGGAACTATTGCAGATGGCGTGCG
CCGAGGAGTGCGAGAATATTAACGGCGCCCTCGAGGCGGCCAGGGCATCCAGCATCGTGGGCACCGAGAC
GTGAGACAGATCCACTATCATCCCCAGTCGGTTCATCTCCTTGACCACCAGCTTGCCGAACTGCGAAAGA
CCGCCTATGTGCGGGTACTTCCCTGGTTCGTCAACTTTGCAGCAGTCCGCCCAAGGTGTATTGCAGGTGT
GTGTGAGAGTCAAGTATCTGG
