[The description below was written by a language model from this plasmid's Addgene catalogue record.]
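Description:
pFOSGE_COF1A10 is a Gateway entry clone built on the commercial pDONR221 donor vector, carrying a Drosophila melanogaster open reading frame. It is a high-copy bacterial plasmid maintained in standard E. coli cloning strains under kanamycin selection. The listed backbone size of about 4.8 kb refers to the empty donor vector. That figure includes the ccdB/chloramphenicol-resistance cassette, which is normally displaced when an insert is recombined in. No feature table accompanies the record, so the origin of replication, the exact att site composition and other backbone elements are not individually documented here.

The insert is the fly gene CG6154, about 1.3 kb, annotated to a specific FlyBase transcript isoform and introduced by Gateway cloning. In an entry clone of this type the insert is expected to sit between attL recombination sites generated by the BP reaction. From there it can be moved by an LR reaction into any compatible destination vector while keeping its orientation and reading frame. Entry vectors carry no promoter for expressing the insert, and the record lists no tags, fusions or mutations. It also does not say whether the native stop codon is retained. M13 forward and reverse primer sites flank the cassette for sequence verification.

The stated purpose is simply "Gateway entry clone". The associated publication concerns the context-dependent regulatory functions of transcriptional regulators, and the well-style name suggests the plasmid belongs to an arrayed ORF collection from that work. This implies the clone is a source for shuttling CG6154 into expression or fusion vectors for functional assays, although the record does not name any particular downstream destination vector.
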