Addgene plasmid #70839: pFOSGE_COF1A10
Purpose: Gateway entry clone
Depositing lab: Alexander Stark. Depositing organization: Research Institute of Molecular Pathology (IMP). Publication: Transcriptional regulators form diverse groups with context-dependent regulatory functions. Stampfel G, Kazmar T, Frank O, Wienerroither S, Reiter F, Stark A. Nature. 2015 Nov 9. doi: 10.1038/nature15545. PubMed 26550828.
Backbone
  Vector backbone: pDONR221
  Backbone manufacturer: Invitrogen
  Backbone size w/o insert (bp): 4762
  Vector type: Gateway entry vector
Growth in bacteria
  Bacterial resistance: Kanamycin, 50 μg/mL
  Growth temperature: 37°C
  Growth strain: DH5alpha
  Copy number: High Copy
Gene/Insert
  Gene/Insert name: CG6154 (alt names: FBgn0039420; CG6154, FBtr0300398)
  Species: D. melanogaster (fly)
  Insert size (bp): 1302
  Entrez Gene: CG6154 (a.k.a. Dmel\CG6154)
  Cloning method: Gateway Cloning
  Sequencing primers: 5′ M13-F20; 3′ M13R
Terms and licenses: Academic/Nonprofit Terms; Industry Terms: Not Available to Industry
How to cite: pFOSGE_COF1A10 was a gift from Alexander Stark (Addgene plasmid # 70839 ; http://n2t.net/addgene:70839 ; RRID:Addgene_70839)
